>Addgene plasmid #230452 | AiP13551 - pAAV-AiE0017m_3xC1-minBG-SYFP2-WPRE3-BGHpA (Alias: CN3551) | addgene full sequence | sequence record 470927 | Addgene NGS Result
CCTGCAGGCAGCTGCGCGCTCGCTCGCTCACTGAGGCCGCCCGGGCGTCGGGCGACCTTTGGTCGCCCGG
CCTCAGTGAGCGAGCGAGCGCGCAGAGAGGGAGTGGCCAACTCCATCACTAGGGGTTCCTGCGGCCGCAC
GCGTTGTGTGTGGTCTTAGGGACAGGGGGTGGCTGGCAGGCAGGCAGTGGCGGGAGGCACAGCTGTGCAG
GAGGACGGACTGCTGGCATCAGCAAGCGCCCCTCCTCCCCCCCACACTAAACAATCACGGCACAAATATG
CAAATGGTATAATTACTGTTATTTGTTTTGCTGATATAAGTGTTGTGTGTGGTCTTAGGGACAGGGGGTG
GCTGGCAGGCAGGCAGTGGCGGGAGGCACAGCTGTGCAGGAGGACGGACTGCTGGCATCAGCAAGCGCCC
CTCCTCCCCCCCACACTAAACAATCACGGCACAAATATGCAAATGGTATAATTACTGTTATTTGTTTTGC
TGATATAAGTGTTGTGTGTGGTCTTAGGGACAGGGGGTGGCTGGCAGGCAGGCAGTGGCGGGAGGCACAG
CTGTGCAGGAGGACGGACTGCTGGCATCAGCAAGCGCCCCTCCTCCCCCCCACACTAAACAATCACGGCA
CAAATATGCAAATGGTATAATTACTGTTATTTGTTTTGCTGATATAAGTGTGAGCTCGGGCTGGGCATAA
AAGTCAGGGCAGAGCCATCTATTGCTTACATTTGCTTCTGGGATCCAGATCTTTCGAAGCTAGCGCTACC
GGTCGCCACCATGGTGAGCAAGGGCGAGGAGCTGTTCACCGGGGTGGTGCCCATCCTGGTCGAGCTGGAC
GGCGACGTAAACGGCCACAAGTTCAGCGTGTCCGGCGAGGGCGAGGGCGATGCCACCTACGGCAAGCTGA
CCCTGAAGCTGATCTGCACCACCGGCAAGCTGCCCGTGCCCTGGCCCACCCTCGTGACCACCCTGGGCTA
CGGCGTGCAGTGCTTCGCCCGCTACCCCGACCACATGAAGCAGCACGACTTCTTCAAGTCCGCCATGCCC
GAAGGCTACGTCCAGGAGCGCACCATCTTCTTCAAGGACGACGGCAACTACAAGACCCGCGCCGAGGTGA
AGTTCGAGGGCGACACCCTGGTGAACCGCATCGAGCTGAAGGGCATCGACTTCAAGGAGGACGGCAACAT
CCTGGGGCACAAGCTGGAGTACAACTACAACAGCCACAACGTCTATATCACCGCCGACAAGCAGAAGAAC
GGCATCAAGGCCAACTTCAAGATCCGCCACAACATCGAGGACGGCGGCGTGCAGCTCGCCGACCACTACC
AGCAGAACACCCCCATCGGCGACGGCCCCGTGCTGCTGCCCGACAACCACTACCTGAGCTACCAGTCCAA
GCTGAGCAAAGACCCCAACGAGAAGCGCGATCACATGGTCCTGCTGGAGTTCGTGACCGCCGCCGGGATC
ACTCTCGGCATGGACGAGCTGTACAAGTAAGTCGACGGCGCGCCGCGGCCGCGAATTCGATATCATAATC
AACCTCTGGATTACAAAATTTGTGAAAGATTGACTGGTATTCTTAACTATGTTGCTCCTTTTACGCTATG
TGGATACGCTGCTTTAATGCCTTTGTATCATGCTATTGCTTCCCGTATGGCTTTCATTTTCTCCTCCTTG
TATAAATCCTGGTTAGTTCTTGCCACGGCGGAACTCATCGCCGCCTGCCTTGCCCGCTGCTGGACAGGGG
CTCGGCTGTTGGGCACTGACAATTCCGTGGCTCGAGAGATCTTCGACTGTGCCTTCTAGTTGCCAGCCAT
CTGTTGTTTGCCCCTCCCCCGTGCCTTCCTTGACCCTGGAAGGTGCCACTCCCACTGTCCTTTCCTAATA
AAATGAGGAAATTGCATCGCATTGTCTGAGTAGGTGTCATTCTATTCTGGGGGGTGGGGTGGGGCAGGAC
AGCAAGGGGGAGGATTGGGAAGACAATAGCAGGCATGAGATCTCACGTGCGGACCGAGCGGCCGCAGGAA
CCCCTAGTGATGGAGTTGGCCACTCCCTCTCTGCGCGCTCGCTCGCTCACTGAGGCCGGGCGACCAAAGG
TCGCCCGACGCCCGGGCTTTGCCCGGGCGGCCTCAGTGAGCGAGCGAGCGCGCAGCTGCCTGCAGGGGCG
CCTGATGCGGTATTTTCTCCTTACGCATCTGTGCGGTATTTCACACCGCATA
[95 nt withheld, positions 2223-2317]
T
[46 nt withheld, positions 2319-2364]
C
[141 nt withheld, positions 2366-2506]
CCTTTGACGTTGGAGTCCACGTTCTTT
[37 nt withheld, positions 2534-2570]
ACTCTATCTCGGGCTATTCTTTTGATTTATAAGGGATTTTGCCGATTTCGGTCTATTGGTTAAAAAATGA
GCTGATTTAACAAAAATTTAACGCGAATTTTAACAAAATATTAACGTTTACAATTTTATGGTGCACTCTC
AGTACAATCTGCTCTGATGCCGCATAGTTAAGCCAGCCCCGACACCCGCCAACACCCGCTGACGCGCCCT
GACGGGCTTGTCTGCTCCCGGCATCCGCTTACAGACAAGCTGTGACCGTCTCCGGGAGCTGCATGTGTCA
GAGGTTTTCACCGTCATCACCGAAACGCGCGAGACGAAAGGGCCTCGTGATACGCCTATTTTTATAGGTT
AATGTCATGATAATAATGGTTTCTTAGACGTCAGGTGGCACTTTTCGGGGAAATGTGCGCGGAACCCCTA
TTTGTTTATTTTTCTAAATACATTCAAATATGTATCCGCTCATGAGACAATAACCCTGATAAATGCTTCA
ATAATATTGAAAAAGGAAGAGTATGAGTATTCAACATTTCCGTGTCGCCCTTATTCCCTTTTTTGCGGCA
TTTTGCCTTCCTGTTTTTGCTCACCCAGAAACGCTGGTGAAAGTAAAAGATGCTGAAGATCAGTTGGGTG
CACGAGTGGGTTACATCGAACTGGATCTCAACAGCGGTAAGATCCTTGAGAGTTTTCGCCCCGAAGAACG
TTTTCCAATGATGAGCACTTTTAAAGTTCTGCTATGTGGCGCGGTATTATCCCGTATTGACGCCGGGCAA
GAGCAACTCGGTCGCCGCATACACTATTCTCAGAATGACTTGGTTGAGTACTCACCAGTCACAGAAAAGC
ATCTTACGGATGGCATGACAGTAAGAGAATTATGCAGTGCTGCCATAACCATGAGTGATAACACTGCGGC
CAACTTACTTCTGACAACGATCGGAGGACCGAAGGAGCTAACCGCTTTTTTGCACAACATGGGGGATCAT
GTAACTCGCCTTGATCGTTGGGAACCGGAGCTGAATGAAGCCATACCAAACGACGAGCGTGACACCACGA
TGCCTGTAGCAATGGCAACAACGTTGCGCAAACTATTAACTGGCGAACTACTTACTCTAGCTTCCCGGCA
ACAATTAATAGACTGGATGGAGGCGGATAAAGTTGCAGGACCACTTCTGCGCTCGGCCCTTCCGGCTGGC
TGGTTTATTGCTGATAAATCTGGAGCCGGTGAGCGTGGGTCTCGCGGTATCATTGCAGCACTGGGGCCAG
ATGGTAAGCCCTCCCGTATCGTAGTTATCTACACGACGGGGAGTCAGGCAACTATGGATGAACGAAATAG
ACAGATCGCTGAGATAGGTGCCTCACTGATTAAGCATTGGTAACTGTCAGACCAAGTTTACTCATATATA
CTTTAGATTGATTTAAAACTTCATTTTTAATTTAAAAGGATCTAGGTGAAGATCCTTTTTGATAATCTCA
TGACCAAAATCCCTTAACGTGAGTTTTCGTTCCACTGAGCGTCAGACCCCGTAGAAAAGATCAAAGGATC
TTCTTGAGATCCTTTTTTTCTGCGCGTAATCTGCTGCTTGCAAACAAAAAAACCACCGCTACCAGCGGTG
GTTTGTTTGCCGGATCAAGAGCTACCAACTCTTTTTCCGAAGGTAACTGGCTTCAGCAGAGCGCAGATAC
CAAATACTGTTCTTCTAGTGTAGCCGTAGTTAGGCCACCACTTCAAGAACTCTGTAGCACCGCCTACATA
CCTCGCTCTGCTAATCCTGTTACCAGTGGCTGCTGCCAGTGGCGATAAGTCGTGTCTTACCGGGTTGGAC
TCAAGACGATAGTTACCGGATAAGGCGCAGCGGTCGGGCTGAACGGGGGGTTCGTGCACACAGCCCAGCT
TGGAGCGAACGACCTACACCGAACTGAGATACCTACAGCGTGAGCTATGAGAAAGCGCCACGCTTCCCGA
AGGGAGAAAGGCGGACAGGTATCCGGTAAGCGGCAGGGTCGGAACAGGAGAGCGCACGAGGGAGCTTCCA
GGGGGAAACGCCTGGTATCTTTATAGTCCTGTCGGGTTTCGCCACCTCTGACTTGAGCGTCGATTTTTGT
GATGCTCGTCAGGGGGGCGGAGCCTATGGAAAAACGCCAGCAACGCGGCCTTTTTACGGTTCCTGGCCTT
TTGCTGGCCTTTTGCTCACATGT
Features (pLannotate 1.2.2; 14 found; start..end, strand, type, name):
     12..39      +  repeat_region  AAV2 ITR (fragment): inverted terminal repeat of adeno-associated virus serotype 2 inverted
     68..95      +  repeat_region  AAV2 ITR (fragment): inverted terminal repeat of adeno-associated virus serotype 2 inverted
    781..1497    +  CDS            SYFP2: SYFP2 is a basic (constitutively fluorescent) yellow fluorescent protein published in 2006, derived from Aequorea victoria. It is reported to be a very rapidly-maturing monomer with moderate acid sensitivity.
   1537..1694    +  misc_feature   WPRE (fragment): woodchuck hepatitis virus posttranscriptional regulatory element
   1700..1780    +  misc_feature   WPRE (fragment): woodchuck hepatitis virus posttranscriptional regulatory element
   1797..1908    +  polyA_signal   bGH poly(A) signal: bovine growth hormone polyadenylation signal
   2026..2166    +  repeat_region  AAV2 ITR: inverted terminal repeat of adeno-associated virus serotype 2 inverted
   2171..2222    -  misc_feature   bom (fragment): basis of mobility region from pBR322
   2241..2696    +  rep_origin     f1 ori (sequence partly withheld): f1 bacteriophage origin of replication; arrow indicates direction of (+) strand synthesis
   2697..2746    -  misc_feature   bom (fragment): basis of mobility region from pBR322
   2848..2883    -  CDS            rop (fragment): Rop protein, which maintains plasmids at low copy number; rop
   2978..3082    +  promoter       AmpR promoter: bla
   3083..3943    +  CDS            AmpR: β-lactamase; bla; confers resistance to ampicillin, carbenicillin, and related antibiotics
   4114..4702    +  rep_origin     ori: high-copy-number ColE1/pMB1/pBR322/pUC origin of replication
