[The description below was written by a language model from this plasmid's Addgene catalogue record and pLannotate feature annotations shown in this document.]
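Description:
AiP13551 - pAAV-AiE0017m_3xC1-minBG-SYFP2-WPRE3-BGHpA (alias CN3551) is an AAV transfer plasmid of about 4.8 kb built on a pAAV2 backbone, intended for packaging into recombinant adeno-associated virus that reports enhancer activity in the brain. In bacteria it is maintained as a high-copy plasmid through a ColE1/pUC-type origin and selected with ampicillin via the β-lactamase gene and its native promoter. An f1 phage origin is also present, along with small remnants of pBR322 bom and rop sequences. The recorded growth strain is a recombination-deficient type, as is commonly chosen for plasmids carrying repeats such as ITRs.

The payload sits between AAV2 inverted terminal repeats, which provide the signals for genome replication and packaging. The annotation detects the right ITR in full but only short fragments of the left one. That may reflect the difficulty of sequencing and annotating these hairpin repeats, but the record does not resolve it. Upstream of the reporter, the enhancer AiE0017m_3xC1 is paired with minBG, a minimal promoter that has little activity alone, so expression depends on the enhancer. Neither element is annotated in the feature table, but both presumably occupy the unannotated stretch before the coding sequence. The name suggests three copies of an enhancer core, although the record does not state this or identify the cell populations targeted. The cassette drives SYFP2, a rapidly maturing monomeric yellow fluorescent protein. It is followed by WPRE3, a shortened woodchuck posttranscriptional element (annotated as two WPRE fragments) that boosts transcript expression, and by the bovine growth hormone polyadenylation signal. The construct is used to label specific brain cell populations by AAV-mediated delivery.
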