Addgene plasmid #230452: AiP13551 - pAAV-AiE0017m_3xC1-minBG-SYFP2-WPRE3-BGHpA (Alias: CN3551)
Purpose: AiE0017m_3xC1 is an enhancer sequence, designed to drive AAV-mediated transgene expression in specific populations of brain cells
Depositing lab: Allen Institute for Brain Science & Jonathan Ting. Depositing organization: Allen Institute. Publication: A suite of enhancer AAVs and transgenic mouse lines for genetic access to cortical cell types. Ben-Simon Y, Hooper M, Narayan S, Daigle TL, Dwivedi D, Way SW, Oster A, Stafford DA, Mich JK, Taormina MJ, Martinez RA, Opitz-Araya X, Roth JR, Alexander JR, Allen S, Amster A, Arbuckle J, Ayala A, Baker PM, Bakken TE, Barcelli T, Barta S, Bendrick J, Bertagnolli D, Bielstein C, Bishwakarma P, Bowlus J, Boyer G, Brouner K, Casian B, Casper T, Chakka AB, Chakrabarty R, Chance RK, Chavan S, Clark M, Colbert K, Collman F, Daniel S, Departee M, DiValentin P, Donadio N, Dotson N, Egdorf T, Fliss T, Gabitto M, Garcia J, Gary A, Gasperini M, Gloe J, Goldy J, Gore BB, Graybuck L, Greisman N, Haeseleer F, Halterman C, Haradon Z, Hastings SD, Helback O, Ho W, Hockemeyer D, Huang C, Huff S, Hunker A, Johansen N, Jones D, Juneau Z, Kalmbach B, Kannan M, Khem S, Kussick E, Kutsal R, Larsen R, Lee C, Lee AY, Leibly M, Lenz GH, Li S, Liang E, Lusk N, Madigan Z, Malloy J, Malone J, McCue R, Melchor J, Mollenkopf T, Moosman S, Morin E, Newman D, Ng L, Ngo K, Omstead V, Otto S, Oyama A, Pena N, Pham T, Phillips E, Pom CA, Potekhina L, Ransford S, Ray PL, Rette D, Reynoldson C, Rimorin C, Rocha D, Ruiz A, Sanchez REA, Sawyer L, Sedeno-Cortes A, Sevigny JP, Shapovalova N, Shepard N, Shulga L, Sigler AR, Siverts L, Soliman S, Somasundaram S, Staats B, Stewart K, Szelenyi E, Tieu M, Trader C, Tran A, van Velthoven CTJ, Walker M, Wang Y, Weed N, Wirthlin M, Wood T, Wynalda B, Yao Z, Zhou T, Ariza J, Dee N, Reding M, Ronellenfitch K, Mufti S, Sunkin SM, Smith KA, Esposito L, Waters J, Thyagarajan B, Yao S, Lein ES, Zeng H, Levi BP, Ngai J, Ting JT, Tasic B. Cell. 2025 May 16:S0092-8674(25)00513-6. doi: 10.1016/j.cell.2025.05.002. PubMed 40403729.
Backbone
  Vector backbone: pAAV2
  Vector type: AAV
Growth in bacteria
  Bacterial resistance: Ampicillin, 100 μg/mL
  Growth temperature: 37°C
  Growth strain: NEB Stable
  Copy number: High Copy
Gene/Insert
  Gene/Insert name: SYFP2
  Species: Synthetic
  Promoter: minBG
  Cloning method: Gibson Cloning
Terms and licenses: Academic/Nonprofit Terms; Industry Terms: Not Available to Industry
How to cite: AiP13551 - pAAV-AiE0017m_3xC1-minBG-SYFP2-WPRE3-BGHpA (Alias: CN3551) was a gift from Allen Institute for Brain Science & Jonathan Ting (Addgene plasmid # 230452 ; http://n2t.net/addgene:230452 ; RRID:Addgene_230452)
